Addgene plasmid #11656: pPRIME-TET-GIN-recipient
Purpose: (Empty Backbone) 3rd generation lentiviral transfer vector. pPRIME-mating recipient plasmid with a tetracycline-responsive promoter (TET) controlling GFP-IRES-Neo expression
Depositing lab: Stephen Elledge. Depositing organization: Brigham and Women's Hospital. Publication: A lentiviral microRNA-based system for single-copy polymerase II-regulated RNA interference in mammalian cells. Stegmeier F, Hu G, Rickles RJ, Hannon GJ, Elledge SJ. Proc Natl Acad Sci U S A. 2005 Sep 13. 102(37):13212-7. 10.1073/pnas.0506306102 PubMed 16141338.
Backbone
  Vector backbone: pPRIME-TET-GIN-recipient
  Backbone size (bp): 9747
  Vector type: Mammalian Expression, Lentiviral
Growth in bacteria
  Bacterial resistance: Ampicillin, 100 μg/mL
  Growth temperature: 37°C
  Growth strain: DH5alpha
  Copy number: Low Copy
Gene/Insert
  Gene/Insert name: None
  Tag / fusion protein: GFP (N terminal on backbone); IRES (N terminal on backbone); Neo (N terminal on backbone)
  Cloning method: Restriction Enzyme
  Sequencing primers: 5′ EGFP-C
Terms and licenses: Academic/Nonprofit Terms; Industry Terms: Not Available to Industry
Depositor comments: This recipient plasmid contains pheS Gly294 between the I-SceI sites, which can be selected against using Cl-Phe.
How to cite: pPRIME-TET-GIN-recipient was a gift from Stephen Elledge (Addgene plasmid # 11656 ; http://n2t.net/addgene:11656 ; RRID:Addgene_11656)
