[The description below was written by a language model from this plasmid's Addgene catalogue record and pLannotate feature annotations shown in this document.]
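Description:
pPRIME-TET-GIN-recipient is a 9,747 bp third-generation lentiviral transfer vector supplied as an empty backbone, serving as the recipient plasmid in the pPRIME mating-based system for microRNA-embedded RNA interference in mammalian cells. It is propagated in E. coli under ampicillin selection (AmpR with its bla promoter) from a ColE1/pUC-type origin. The catalogue lists it as low copy, although the annotation describes the origin as a high-copy type. The viral frame begins with a CMV enhancer/promoter fused to a truncated HIV-1 5' LTR, which allows Tat-independent production of genomic RNA. This is followed by the Ψ packaging signal with a partial gag fragment, the RRE for Rev-dependent nuclear export, and the cPPT/CTS. A WPRE, a nef fragment and a truncated LTR lie at the 3' end.

The internal expression unit is driven by a tight TRE promoter (seven tet operators upstream of a minimal CMV promoter), so transcription depends on a tetracycline-controlled transactivator, which this plasmid does not encode. The promoter drives a single Pol II transcript encoding EGFP, an EMCV IRES and the neomycin/G418 resistance gene ("GIN"), giving both fluorescent marking and drug selection of transduced cells. Immediately downstream is 5' miR-30a flanking sequence, marking the position where a miR-30-based shRNA would sit in the 3' part of the same transcript. In this recipient form that position is occupied, in reverse orientation, by E. coli pheS carrying the Gly294 mutation (with a small pheT fragment), located between I-SceI sites according to the depositor. This is a counter-selectable stuffer: cells retaining it can be selected against with chlorophenylalanine, enriching for plasmids in which it has been replaced by the incoming hairpin cassette. The resulting vectors are intended for tetracycline-regulated, single-copy knockdown.
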