Features (pLannotate 1.2.2; 25 found; start..end, strand, type, name):
     31..83      -  misc_feature   bom (fragment): basis of mobility region from pBR322
    238..617     +  enhancer       CMV enhancer: human cytomegalovirus immediate early enhancer
    618..810     +  promoter       CMV promoter (fragment): human cytomegalovirus (CMV) immediate early promoter
    809..976     +  LTR            5' LTR (truncated) (fragment): truncated 5' long terminal repeat (LTR) from HIV-1
   1023..1148    +  misc_feature   HIV-1 Ψ: packaging signal of human immunodeficiency virus type 1
   1132..1468    +  CDS            HIV-1 gag (fragment): gag protein from human immunodeficiency virus 1; gag
   1645..1878    +  misc_feature   RRE: The Rev response element (RRE) of HIV-1 allows for Rev-dependent mRNA export from the nucleus to the cytoplasm.
   2255..2355    +  CDS            Rev (fragment): human immunodeficiency virus 1 (HIV-1) Rev protein; rev; enhances nuclear export of unspliced and incompletely spliced viral mRNAs
   2405..2522    +  misc_feature   cPPT/CTS: central polypurine tract and central termination sequence of HIV-1
   2597..2911    +  promoter       tight TRE promoter: Tet-responsive promoter PTight, consisting of seven tet operator sequences followed by the minimal CMV promoter
   2928..3644    +  CDS            EGFP: EGFP is a basic (constitutively fluorescent) green fluorescent protein published in 1996, derived from Aequorea victoria. It is reported to be a rapidly-maturing weak dimer with moderate acid sensitivity.
   3663..4235    +  misc_feature   IRES: internal ribosome entry site (IRES) of the encephalomyocarditis virus (EMCV)
   4254..5043    +  CDS            NeoR/KanR (fragment): aminoglycoside phosphotransferase from Tn5; aph(3')-II (or nptII); confers resistance to neomycin, kanamycin, and G418 (Geneticin®)
   5094..5186    +  ncRNA          5' miR-30a: sequence upstream of the 71-nt precursor of the human miR-30a microRNA (Zeng et al., 2002) miRNA
   5226..5327    -  CDS            pheT (fragment): SYFB_ECOLI - Experimental evidence at protein level: Swiss-Prot protein existence level 1. From Escherichia coli (strain K12).
   5345..6325    -  CDS            pheS: SYFA_ECOLI - Experimental evidence at protein level: Swiss-Prot protein existence level 1. From Escherichia coli (strain K12).
   6548..6568    -  misc_feature   MCS (fragment): pBluescript multiple cloning site
   6613..6636    +  misc_feature   MCS (fragment): pBluescript multiple cloning site
   6636..7224    +  misc_feature   WPRE: woodchuck hepatitis virus posttranscriptional regulatory element
   7225..7244    +  misc_feature   MCS (fragment): pBluescript multiple cloning site
   7246..7746    +  CDS            nef (fragment): NEF_HV1LA - Experimental evidence at protein level: Swiss-Prot protein existence level 1. Extracellular Nef protein targets CD4(+) T-lymphocytes for apoptosis by interacting with CXCR4 surface receptors. From Human immunodeficiency virus type 1 group M subtype B (isolate Lai) (HIV-1).
   7753..7933    +  LTR            5' LTR (truncated): truncated 5' long terminal repeat (LTR) from HIV-1
   7995..8583    -  rep_origin     ori: high-copy-number ColE1/pMB1/pBR322/pUC origin of replication
   8754..9614    -  CDS            AmpR: β-lactamase; bla; confers resistance to ampicillin, carbenicillin, and related antibiotics
   9615..9719    -  promoter       AmpR promoter: bla
>Addgene plasmid #11656 | pPRIME-TET-GIN-recipient | depositor full sequence | sequence record 7002 | Author sequence
GTCGACGGATCGGGAGATCTCCCGATCCCCTATGGTGCACTCTCAGTACAATCTGCTCTGATGCCGCATA
GTTAAGCCAGTATCTGCTCCCTGCTTGTGTGTTGGAGGTCGCTGAGTAGTGCGCGAGCAAAATTTAAGCT
ACAACAAGGCAAGGCTTGACCGACAATTGCATGAAGAATCTGCTTAGGGTTAGGCGTTTTGCGCTGCTTC
GCGATGTACGGGCCAGATATACGCGTTGACATTGATTATTGACTAGTTATTAATAGTAATCAATTACGGG
GTCATTAGTTCATAGCCCATATATGGAGTTCCGCGTTACATAACTTACGGTAAATGGCCCGCCTGGCTGA
CCGCCCAACGACCCCCGCCCATTGACGTCAATAATGACGTATGTTCCCATAGTAACGCCAATAGGGACTT
TCCATTGACGTCAATGGGTGGAGTATTTACGGTAAACTGCCCACTTGGCAGTACATCAAGTGTATCATAT
GCCAAGTACGCCCCCTATTGACGTCAATGACGGTAAATGGCCCGCCTGGCATTATGCCCAGTACATGACC
TTATGGGACTTTCCTACTTGGCAGTACATCTACGTATTAGTCATCGCTATTACCATGGTGATGCGGTTTT
GGCAGTACATCAATGGGCGTGGATAGCGGTTTGACTCACGGGGATTTCCAAGTCTCCACCCCATTGACGT
CAATGGGAGTTTGTTTTGGCACCAAAATCAACGGGACTTTCCAAAATGTCGTAACAACTCCGCCCCATTG
ACGCAAATGGGCGGTAGGCGTGTACGGTGGGAGGTCTATAGACCAGATCTGAGCCTGGGAGCTCTCTGGC
TAACTAGGGAACCCACTGCTTAAGCCTCAATAAAGCTTGCCTTGAGTGCTTCAAGTAGTGTGTGCCCGTC
TGTTGTGTGACTCTGGTAACTAGAGATCCCTCAGACCCTTTTAGTCAGTGTGGAAAATCTCTAGCAGTGG
CGCCCGAACAGGGACTTGAAAGCGAAAGGGAAACCAGAGGAGCTCTCTCGACGCAGGACTCGGCTTGCTG
AAGCGCGCACGGCAAGAGGCGAGGGGCGGCGACTGGTGAGTACGCCAAAAATTTTGACTAGCGGAGGCTA
GAAGGAGAGAGATGGGTGCGAGAGCGTCAGTATTAAGCGGGGGAGAATTAGATCGCGATGGGAAAAAATT
CGGTTAAGGCCAGGGGGAAAGAAAAAATATAAATAAACATATAGTATGGGCAAGCAGGGAGCTAGAACGA
TTCGCAGTTAATCCTGGCCTGTTAGAAACATCAGAAGGCTGTAGACAAATACTGGGACAGCTACAACCAT
CCCTTCAGACAGGATCAGAAGAACTTAGATCATTATATAATACAGTAGCAACCCTCTATTGTGTGCATCA
AAGGATAGAGATAAAAGACACCAAGGAAGCTTTAGACAAGATAGAGGAAGAGCAAAACAAAAGTAAGACC
ACCGCACAGCAAGCGGCCGGCCGCGCTGATCTTCAGACCTGGAGGAGGAGATATGAGGGACAATTGGAGA
AGTGAATTATATAAATATAAAGTAGTAAAAATTGAACCATTAGGAGTAGCACCCACCAAGGCAAAGAGAA
GAGTGGTGCAGAGAGAAAAAAGAGCAGTGGGAATAGGAGCTTTGTTCCTTGGGTTCTTGGGAGCAGCAGG
AAGCACTATGGGCGCAGCGTCAATGACGCTGACGGTACAGGCCAGACAATTATTGTCTGGTATAGTGCAG
CAGCAGAACAATTTGCTGAGGGCTATTGAGGCGCAACAGCATCTGTTGCAACTCACAGTCTGGGGCATCA
AGCAGCTCCAGGCAAGAATCCTGGCTGTGGAAAGATACCTAAAGGATCAACAGCTCCTGGGGATTTGGGG
TTGCTCTGGAAAACTCATTTGCACCACTGCTGTGCCTTGGAATGCTAGTTGGAGTAATAAATCTCTGGAA
CAGATTTGGAATCACACGACCTGGATGGAGTGGGACAGAGAAATTAACAATTACACAAGCTTAATACACT
CCTTAATTGAAGAATCGCAAAACCAGCAAGAAAAGAATGAACAAGAATTATTGGAATTAGATAAATGGGC
AAGTTTGTGGAATTGGTTTAACATAACAAATTGGCTGTGGTATATAAAATTATTCATAATGATAGTAGGA
GGCTTGGTAGGTTTAAGAATAGTTTTTGCTGTACTTTCTATAGTGAATAGAGTTAGGCAGGGATATTCAC
CATTATCGTTTCAGACCCACCTCCCAACCCCGAGGGGACCCGACAGGCCCGAAGGAATAGAAGAAGAAGG
TGGAGAGAGAGACAGAGACAGATCCATTCGATTAGTGAACGGATCGGCACTGCGTGCGCCAATTCTGCAG
ACAAATGGCAGTATTCATCCACAATTTTAAAAGAAAAGGGGGGATTGGGGGGTACAGTGCAGGGGAAAGA
ATAGTAGACATAATAGCAACAGACATACAAACTAAAGAATTACAAAAACAAATTACAAAAATTCAAAATT
TTCGGGTTTATTACAGGGACAGCAGAGATCCAGTTTGGTTAGTACCGGGCCCGCTCTAGACCTTTCGTCT
TCATTCGAGTTTACTCCCTATCAGTGATAGAGAACGTATGTCGAGTTTACTCCCTATCAGTGATAGAGAA
CGATGTCGAGTTTACTCCCTATCAGTGATAGAGAACGTATGTCGAGTTTACTCCCTATCAGTGATAGAGA
ACGTATGTCGAGTTTACTCCCTATCAGTGATAGAGAACGTATGTCGAGTTTATCCCTATCAGTGATAGAG
AACGTATGTCGAGTTTACTCCCTATCAGTGATAGAGAACGTATGTCGAGGTAGGCGTGTACGGTGGGAGG
CCTATATAAGCAGAGCTCGTTTAGTGAACCGTCAGATCGCCTGGACCGGTCGCCACCATGGTGAGCAAGG
GCGAGGAGCTGTTCACCGGGGTGGTGCCCATCCTGGTCGAGCTGGACGGCGACGTAAACGGCCACAAGTT
CAGCGTGTCCGGCGAGGGCGAGGGCGATGCCACCTACGGCAAGCTGACCCTGAAGTTCATCTGCACCACC
GGCAAGCTGCCCGTGCCCTGGCCCACCCTCGTGACCACCCTGACCTACGGCGTGCAGTGCTTCAGCCGCT
ACCCCGACCACATGAAGCAGCACGACTTCTTCAAGTCCGCCATGCCCGAAGGCTACGTCCAGGAGCGCAC
CATCTTCTTCAAGGACGACGGCAACTACAAGACCCGCGCCGAGGTGAAGTTCGAGGGCGACACCCTGGTG
AACCGCATCGAGCTGAAGGGCATCGACTTCAAGGAGGACGGCAACATCCTGGGGCACAAGCTGGAGTACA
ACTACAACAGCCACAACGTCTATATCATGGCCGACAAGCAGAAGAACGGCATCAAGGTGAACTTCAAGAT
CCGCCACAACATCGAGGACGGCAGCGTGCAGCTCGCCGACCACTACCAGCAGAACACCCCCATCGGCGAC
GGCCCCGTGCTGCTGCCCGACAACCACTACCTGAGCACCCAGTCCGCCCTGAGCAAAGACCCCAACGAGA
AGCGCGATCACATGGTCCTGCTGGAGTTCGTGACCGCCGCCGGGATCACTCTCGGCATGGACGAGCTGTA
CAAGTAGCGGCCGCAAATTCCGCCCCTCTCCCTCCCCCCCCCCTAACGTTACTGGCCGAAGCCGCTTGGA
ATAAGGCCGGTGTGCGTTTGTCTATATGTTATTTTCCACCATATTGCCGTCTTTTGGCAATGTGAGGGCC
CGGAAACCTGGCCCTGTCTTCTTGACGAGCATTCCTAGGGGTCTTTCCCCTCTCGCCAAAGGAATGCAAG
GTCTGTTGAATGTCGTGAAGGAAGCAGTTCCTCTGGAAGCTTCTTGAAGACAAACAACGTCTGTAGCGAC
CCTTTGCAGGCAGCGGAACCCCCCACCTGGCGACAGGTGCCTCTGCGGCCAAAAGCCACGTGTATAAGAT
ACACCTGCAAAGGCGGCACAACCCCAGTGCCACGTTGTGAGTTGGATAGTTGTGGAAAGAGTCAAATGGC
TCTCCTCAAGCGTATTCAACAAGGGGCTGAAGGATGCCCAGAAGGTACCCCATTGTATGGGATCTGATCT
GGGGCCTCGGTGCACATGCTTTACATGTGTTTAGTCGAGGTTAAAAAACGTCTAGGCCCCCCGAACCACG
GGGACGTGGTTTTCCTTTGAAAAACACGATGATAAGCTTGCCACAACCATGGCTGAACAAGATGGATTGC
ACGCAGGTTCTCCGGCCGCTTGGGTGGAGAGGCTATTCGGCTATGACTGGGCACAACAGACAATCGGCTG
CTCTGATGCCGCCGTGTTCCGGCTGTCAGCGCAGGGGCGCCCGGTTCTTTTTGTCAAGACCGACCTGTCC
GGTGCCCTGAATGAACTGCAGGACGAGGCAGCGCGGCTATCGTGGCTGGCCACGACGGGCGTTCCTTGCG
CAGCTGTGCTCGACGTTGTCACTGAAGCGGGAAGGGACTGGCTGCTATTGGGCGAAGTGCCGGGGCAGGA
TCTCCTGTCATCTCACCTTGCTCCTGCCGAGAAAGTATCCATCATGGCTGATGCAATGCGGCGGCTGCAT
ACGCTTGATCCGGCTACCTGCCCATTCGACCACCAAGCGAAACATCGCATCGAGCGAGCACGTACTCGGA
TGGAAGCCGGTCTTGTCGATCAGGATGATCTGGACGAAGAGCATCAGGGGCTCGCGCCAGCCGAACTGTT
CGCCAGGCTCAAGGCGCGCATGCCCGACGGCGAGGATCTCGTCGTGACCCATGGCGATGCCTGCTTGCCG
AATATCATGGTGGAAAATGGCCGCTTTTCTGGATTCATCGACTGTGGCCGGCTGGGTGTGGCGGACCGCT
ATCAGGACATAGCGTTGGCTACCCGTGATATTGCTGAAGAGCTTGGCGGCGAATGGGCTGACCGCTTCCT
CGTGCTTTACGGTATCGCCGCTCCCGATTCGCAGCGCATCGCCTTCTATCGCCTTCTTGACGAGTTCTTC
TGAGCGGCCGCAAGCCTTGTTAAGTGCTCGCTTCGGCAGCACATATACTATGTTTGAATGAGGCTTCAGT
ACTTTACAGAATCGTTGCCTGCACATCTTGGAAACACTTGCTGGGATTACTTCTTCAGGTTAACCCAACA
GAAGGCCATGGGTCTAGATAGGGATAACAGGGTAATGGTACCGGATCCCCCAACTTCCAGGCCCGCCATA
GTGATTTGATTTGCCAGCGCATCGCTATCAATCGCCGGGTTCACCCATTCGCGTAACCACAGTTCACTGA
ATTTCATAATCTATTCCTGCCTTATTTAAACTGTTTGAGGAAACGCAGATCGTTTTCGAAGAATGAACGC
AGGTCGGTGACGCCGTAACGCAACATAGTCAGACGCTCCATCCCCATCCCGAAGCCGAAACCAGAGTAAA
CTTCCGGGTCGATGCCAACGTTACGCAACACGTTCGGATGCACCATCCCGCAGCCCAGCACTTCCAGCCA
TTTACCGTTTTTACCCATGACGTCCACTTCTGCAGAAGGTTCGGTAAACGGGAAGTAGGAAGGACGGAAG
CGAATCTGCAAATCTTCCTCAAAGAAGTTACGCAGGAAGTCGTGCAGCGTGCCTTTCAGGTTGGTAAAGC
TGATGTTGGTATCAACAATCAGACCTTCCATCTGATGGAACATCGGCGTGTGAGTCTGGTCGTAGTCGTT
ACGATAAACACGGCCAGGCGCGATGATACGAATCGGTGGCTGCTGGGCTTTCATGGTGCGGATCTGTACG
CCAGAGGTCTGGGTACGCAGCAGGCGGGTAGTGTCAAACCAGAAAGTGTCGTGGTCAGCGCGCGCCGGGT
GGTGACCAGGAATGTTCAGAGCATCGAAGTTATGATAATCGTCTTCGATTTCCGGCCCGGTTGCCACGGT
AAAGCCAAGCTCACCGAAGAAACTTTCGATACGGTCGATGGTACGGGTAACCGGATGCAGACCGCCGTTT
TCAATGCGACGACCTGGCAGAGAGACATCAATCGTTTCCGCCGCCAGACGCGCATTCAGTGCAGCGCTTT
CCAGTTCCGCTTTACGCGCATTCAGCGCCTGCTGAACCTGCTCTTTCGCTTCGTTGATAACCGCACCAGC
TGCCGGACGCTCTTCTGGCGGCAGCTCACGCAGGGTCGTCATCTGAAGGGTTAAGTGCCCTTTTTTACCC
AAATATTCGACGCGCACATTATCTAACGCGGCAACATCTGACGCCTGGCTAATGGCCGCCTTCGCACTGG
CAACCAGTTCTGCGAGATGTGACATGGTTTTCCTCATTGTGTCAGTGGTGACACTGGTTCGTTGGACTTA
GAGCCTATCCCATCAGGCTATTTTACTTGCCATTTTGGTCCCCGATACCGTCGACCGCGGATTACCCTGT
TATCCCTAGATCTTTGGGCGGTGGCTCCCTGCCACGCGGCTCCGAACAGAAGCTGATCTCCGAAGAGGAT
CTGACATGTGTTTAAACCTCGACTTAATTAAGTCGAGGGTCGACGGTATCGATAAGCTCGCTTCACGAGA
TCATGTTTAAGGGTTCCGGTTCCACTAGGTACAATTCGATATCAAGCTTATCGATAATCAACCTCTGGAT
TACAAAATTTGTGAAAGATTGACTGGTATTCTTAACTATGTTGCTCCTTTTACGCTATGTGGATACGCTG
CTTTAATGCCTTTGTATCATGCTATTGCTTCCCGTATGGCTTTCATTTTCTCCTCCTTGTATAAATCCTG
GTTGCTGTCTCTTTATGAGGAGTTGTGGCCCGTTGTCAGGCAACGTGGCGTGGTGTGCACTGTGTTTGCT
GACGCAACCCCCACTGGTTGGGGCATTGCCACCACCTGTCAGCTCCTTTCCGGGACTTTCGCTTTCCCCC
TCCCTATTGCCACGGCGGAACTCATCGCCGCCTGCCTTGCCCGCTGCTGGACAGGGGCTCGGCTGTTGGG
CACTGACAATTCCGTGGTGTTGTCGGGGAAATCATCGTCCTTTCCTTGGCTGCTCGCCTGTGTTGCCACC
TGGATTCTGCGCGGGACGTCCTTCTGCTACGTCCCTTCGGCCCTCAATCCAGCGGACCTTCCTTCCCGCG
GCCTGCTGCCGGCTCTGCGGCCTCTTCCGCGTCTTCGCCTTCGCCCTCAGACGAGTCGGATCTCCCTTTG
GGCCGCCTCCCCGCATCGATACCGTCGACCTCGATCGAGACCTAGAAAAACATGGAGCAATCACAAGTAG
CAATACAGCAGCTACCAATGCTGATTGTGCCTGGCTAGAAGCACAAGAGGAGGAGGAGGTGGGTTTTCCA
GTCACACCTCAGGTACCTTTAAGACCAATGACTTACAAGGCAGCTGTAGATCTTAGCCACTTTTTAAAAG
AAAAGGGGGGACTGGAAGGGCTAATTCACTCCCAACGAAGACAAGATATCCTTGATCTGTGGATCTACCA
CACACAAGGCTACTTCCCTGATTGGCAGAACTACACACCAGGGCCAGGGATCAGATATCCACTGACCTTT
GGATGGTGCTACAAGCTAGTACCAGTTGAGCAAGAGAAGGTAGAAGAAGCCAATGAAGGAGAGAACACCC
GCTTGTTACACCCTGTGAGCCTGCATGGGATGGATGACCCGGAGAGAGAAGTATTAGAGTGGAGGTTTGA
CAGCCGCCTAGCATTTCATCACATGGCCCGAGAGCTGCATCCGGACTGTACTGGGTCTCTCTGGTTAGAC
CAGATCTGAGCCTGGGAGCTCTCTGGCTAACTAGGGAACCCACTGCTTAAGCCTCAATAAAGCTTGCCTT
GAGTGCTTCAAGTAGTGTGTGCCCGTCTGTTGTGTGACTCTGGTAACTAGAGATCCCTCAGACCCTTTTA
GTCAGTGTGGAAAATCTCTAGCAGCATGTGAGCAAAAGGCCAGCAAAAGGCCAGGAACCGTAAAAAGGCC
GCGTTGCTGGCGTTTTTCCATAGGCTCCGCCCCCCTGACGAGCATCACAAAAATCGACGCTCAAGTCAGA
GGTGGCGAAACCCGACAGGACTATAAAGATACCAGGCGTTTCCCCCTGGAAGCTCCCTCGTGCGCTCTCC
TGTTCCGACCCTGCCGCTTACCGGATACCTGTCCGCCTTTCTCCCTTCGGGAAGCGTGGCGCTTTCTCAT
AGCTCACGCTGTAGGTATCTCAGTTCGGTGTAGGTCGTTCGCTCCAAGCTGGGCTGTGTGCACGAACCCC
CCGTTCAGCCCGACCGCTGCGCCTTATCCGGTAACTATCGTCTTGAGTCCAACCCGGTAAGACACGACTT
ATCGCCACTGGCAGCAGCCACTGGTAACAGGATTAGCAGAGCGAGGTATGTAGGCGGTGCTACAGAGTTC
TTGAAGTGGTGGCCTAACTACGGCTACACTAGAAGAACAGTATTTGGTATCTGCGCTCTGCTGAAGCCAG
TTACCTTCGGAAAAAGAGTTGGTAGCTCTTGATCCGGCAAACAAACCACCGCTGGTAGCGGTGGTTTTTT
TGTTTGCAAGCAGCAGATTACGCGCAGAAAAAAAGGATCTCAAGAAGATCCTTTGATCTTTTCTACGGGG
TCTGACGCTCAGTGGAACGAAAACTCACGTTAAGGGATTTTGGTCATGAGATTATCAAAAAGGATCTTCA
CCTAGATCCTTTTAAATTAAAAATGAAGTTTTAAATCAATCTAAAGTATATATGAGTAAACTTGGTCTGA
CAGTTACCAATGCTTAATCAGTGAGGCACCTATCTCAGCGATCTGTCTATTTCGTTCATCCATAGTTGCC
TGACTCCCCGTCGTGTAGATAACTACGATACGGGAGGGCTTACCATCTGGCCCCAGTGCTGCAATGATAC
CGCGAGACCCACGCTCACCGGCTCCAGATTTATCAGCAATAAACCAGCCAGCCGGAAGGGCCGAGCGCAG
AAGTGGTCCTGCAACTTTATCCGCCTCCATCCAGTCTATTAATTGTTGCCGGGAAGCTAGAGTAAGTAGT
TCGCCAGTTAATAGTTTGCGCAACGTTGTTGCCATTGCTACAGGCATCGTGGTGTCACGCTCGTCGTTTG
GTATGGCTTCATTCAGCTCCGGTTCCCAACGATCAAGGCGAGTTACATGATCCCCCATGTTGTGCAAAAA
AGCGGTTAGCTCCTTCGGTCCTCCGATCGTTGTCAGAAGTAAGTTGGCCGCAGTGTTATCACTCATGGTT
ATGGCAGCACTGCATAATTCTCTTACTGTCATGCCATCCGTAAGATGCTTTTCTGTGACTGGTGAGTACT
CAACCAAGTCATTCTGAGAATAGTGTATGCGGCGACCGAGTTGCTCTTGCCCGGCGTCAATACGGGATAA
TACCGCGCCACATAGCAGAACTTTAAAAGTGCTCATCATTGGAAAACGTTCTTCGGGGCGAAAACTCTCA
AGGATCTTACCGCTGTTGAGATCCAGTTCGATGTAACCCACTCGTGCACCCAACTGATCTTCAGCATCTT
TTACTTTCACCAGCGTTTCTGGGTGAGCAAAAACAGGAAGGCAAAATGCCGCAAAAAAGGGAATAAGGGC
GACACGGAAATGTTGAATACTCATACTCTTCCTTTTTCAATATTATTGAAGCATTTATCAGGGTTATTGT
CTCATGAGCGGATACATATTTGAATGTATTTAGAAAAATAAACAAATAGGGGTTCCGCGCACATTTCCCC
GAAAAGTGCCACCTGAC
