>Addgene plasmid #11656 | pPRIME-TET-GIN-recipient | addgene partial sequence | sequence record 18401 | EGFP-C 5'-CATGGTCCTGCTGGAGTTCGTG-3'
GCTGTACAGTAGCGGCCGCAAATTCCGCCCCTCTCCCTCCCCCCCCCCTAACGTTACTGGCCGAAGCCGC
TTGGAATAAGGCCGGTGTGCGTTTGTCTATATGTTATTTTCCACCATATTGCCGTCTTTTGGCAATGTGA
GGGCCCGGAAACCTGGCCCTGTCTTCTTGACGAGCATTCCTAGGGGTCTTTCCCCTCTCGCCAAAGGAAT
GCAAGGTCTGTTGAATGTCGTGAAGGAAGCAGTTCCTCTGGAAGCTTCTTGAAGACAAACAACGTCTGTA
GCGACCCTTTGCAGGCAGCGGAACCCCCCACCTGGCGACAGGTGCCTCTGCGGCCAAAAGCCACGTGTAT
AAGATACACCTGCAAAGGCGGCACAACCCCAGTGCCACGTTGTGAGTTGGATAGTTGTGGAAAGAGTCAA
ATGGCTCTCCTCAAGCGTATTCAACAAGGGGCTGAAGGATGCCCAGAAGGTACCCCATTGTATGGGATCT
GATCTGGGGCCTCGGTGCACATGCTTTACATGTGTTTAGTCGAGGTTAAAAAAACGTCTAGGCCCCCCGA
ACCACGGGGACGTGGTTTTCCTTTGAAAAACACGATGATAAGCTTGCCACAACCATGGCTGAA
